Addgene plasmid #52146: pChlr-2SR
Purpose: Encodes module 2 with amino acids 12S-16R for recognition of nt 7C
Depositing lab: Huimin Zhao. Depositing organization: University of Illinois at Urbana-Champaign. Publication: Modular assembly of designer PUF proteins for specific post-transcriptional regulation of endogenous RNA. Abil Z, Denard CA, Zhao H. J Biol Eng. 2014 Mar 1;8(1):7. 10.1186/1754-1611-8-7 PubMed 24581042.
Backbone
  Vector backbone: pChlr-pNEB193
  Backbone manufacturer: New England Biolabs
  Backbone size w/o insert (bp): 2280
  Total vector size (bp): 2340
  Modifications to backbone: Replaced the original ampicillin resistance gene Bla with the chloramphenicol resistance gene Cam from pACYC (New England Biolabs) using the Gibson Assembly method.
  Vector type: Bacterial Expression
Growth in bacteria
  Bacterial resistance: Chloramphenicol, 25 μg/mL
  Growth temperature: 37°C
  Growth strain: Top10
  Copy number: High Copy
Gene/Insert
  Gene/Insert name: Pumilio homology domain amino acids 61-96 (alt name: PUM-HD module 2)
  Species: H. sapiens (human)
  Insert size (bp): 36
  Mutation: Changed 12N to 12S and 16Q to 16R in Module 2
  GenBank ID: D43951
  Entrez Gene: PUM1 (a.k.a. HSPUM, NEDMSF, PUMH, PUMH1, PUML1, SCA47)
  Cloning method: Unknown
  Sequencing primers: 5′ M13 For; 3′ M13 Rev
Terms and licenses: Academic/Nonprofit Terms; Industry Terms: Not Available to Industry
How to cite: pChlr-2SR was a gift from Huimin Zhao (Addgene plasmid # 52146 ; http://n2t.net/addgene:52146 ; RRID:Addgene_52146)
