[The description below was written by a language model from this plasmid's Addgene catalogue record.]
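Description:
pChlr-2SR is a small, high-copy bacterial plasmid (about 2.3 kb in total) that serves as a module donor in a library for modular assembly of designer PUF RNA-binding proteins. Its backbone, pChlr-pNEB193, is a derivative of the pNEB193 cloning vector in which the original ampicillin resistance gene (bla) was replaced by the chloramphenicol resistance gene from pACYC using Gibson assembly, so the plasmid is maintained in E. coli under chloramphenicol selection. The record lists the vector type as bacterial expression, but it names no promoter driving the insert. No feature table is provided, so the origin of replication and other backbone elements are not itemised. M13 forward and reverse sites flank the insert for sequencing.

The insert encodes module 2 of the Pumilio homology domain (PUM-HD) of human PUM1, corresponding to amino acids 61–96 of that domain. The recorded insert size of 36 appears to match the number of residues rather than a base-pair length, so the figure should be treated with caution. Each PUM-HD repeat contacts a single RNA base through a few key side chains. Here, positions 12 and 16 of the module have been changed from asparagine and glutamine to serine and arginine. This 12S-16R combination redirects the repeat to recognise cytosine at nucleotide 7 of the target RNA.

The plasmid is intended to be combined with the other repeat-module plasmids of the set to build full PUM-HD scaffolds with custom eight-base specificity, which are used for post-transcriptional regulation of endogenous RNAs. The cloning method for this entry is recorded as unknown.
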