>Addgene plasmid #52146 | pChlr-2SR | depositor partial sequence | sequence record 80538 | M13F(-40)
GGTCTCACCAGGCTGCCTACCAACTCATGGTGGATGTGTTTGGTAGTTACGTCATTCGCAAGTTCTTTGA
ATTTGGCAGTCTTGAACAGAAGCTGGCTTTGGCAGAACGGATTCGAGGTAGAGACCCAAGCTTGGCGTAA
TCATGGTCATAGCTGTTTCCTGTGTGAAATTGTTATCCGCTCACAATTCCACACAACATACGAGCCGGAA
GCATAAAGTGTAAAGCCTGGGGTGCCTAATGAGTGAGCTAACTCACATTAATTGCGTTGCGCTCACTGCC
CGCTTTCCAGTCGGGAAACCTGTCGTGCCAGCTGCATTAATGAATCGGCCAACGCG
