>Addgene plasmid #52146 | pChlr-2SR | addgene partial sequence | sequence record 89937 | M13pUC-Fwd 5'-CCCAGTCACGACGTTGTAAAACG-3'
TCGAGCTCGGTCTCACCAGGCTGCCTACCAACTCATGGTGGATGTGTTTGGTAGTTACGTCATTCGCAAG
TTCTTTGAATTTGGCAGTCTTGAACAGAAGCTGGCTTTGGCAGAACGGATTCGAGGTAGAGACCCAAGCT
TGGCGTAATCATGGTCATAGCTGTTTCCTGTGTGAAATTGTTATCCGCTCACAATTCCACACAACATACG
AGCCGGAAGCATAAAGTGTAAAGCCTGGGGTGCCTAATGAGTGAGCTAACTCACATTAATTGCGTTGCGC
TCACTGCCCGCTTTCCAGTCGGGAAACCTGTCGTGCCAGCTGCATTAATGAATCGGCCAACGCGCGGGGA
GAGGCGGTTTGCGTATTGGGCGCTCTTCCGCTTCCTCGCTCACTGACTCGCTGCGCTCGGTCGTTCGGCT
GCGGCGAGCGGTATCAGCTCACTCAAAGGCGGTAATACGGTTATCCACAGAATCAGGGGATAACGCAGGA
AAGAACATGTGAGCAAAAGGCCAGCAAAAGGCCAGGAACCGTAAAAAGGCCGCGTTGCTGGCGTTTTTCC
ATAGGCTCCGCCCCCCTGACGAGCATCACAAAAATCGACGCTCAAGTCAGAGGTGGTGAAACCCGACAGG
ACTATAAAGATACCAGGCGTTTCCCCCTGGAAGCTCCCTCGTGCGCTCTCCTGTTCCGACCCTGCCGCTT
ACCGGATACCTGTCCGCCTTTCTCCCTTCGGGAAGCGTGGCGCTTTCTCATAGCTCACGCTGTAGGTATC
TCAG
